Addgene plasmid #104274: pHH0103 ARHGAP12 WW domain #1
Purpose: Bacterial expression of WW domain #1 from ARHGAP12
Depositing lab: Sachdev Sidhu & Marius Sudol. Depositing organization: University of Toronto.
Backbone
  Vector backbone: pHH0103
  Vector type: Bacterial Expression
Growth in bacteria
  Bacterial resistance: Ampicillin, 100 μg/mL
  Growth temperature: 37°C
  Growth strain: DH5alpha
  Copy number: Unknown
Gene/Insert
  Gene/Insert name: ARHGAP12 WW domain #1
  Species: H. sapiens (human)
  Insert size (bp): 183
  Mutation: codon optimized for expression in bacteria
  Entrez Gene: ARHGAP12 (a.k.a. FLJ10971, FLJ20737, FLJ21785, FLJ45709, DKFZp779N2050)
  Promoter: tac
  Tag / fusion protein: GST (N terminal on backbone)
  Cloning method: Restriction Enzyme; 5′ cloning site SfiI (unknown if destroyed); 3′ cloning site NotI (unknown if destroyed)
  Sequencing primers: 5′ pGEX-5'
Terms and licenses: Academic/Nonprofit Terms; Industry Terms: Not Available to Industry
Depositor comments: Amino acid sequence: Linker - ENLYFQGRRASV(gagctc) and WW domain - PAIQINGEWETHKDSSGRCYYYNRGTQERTWKPPRWTRD
How to cite: pHH0103 ARHGAP12 WW domain #1 was a gift from Sachdev Sidhu & Marius Sudol (Addgene plasmid # 104274 ; http://n2t.net/addgene:104274 ; RRID:Addgene_104274)
