[The description below was written by a language model from this plasmid's Addgene catalogue record and pLannotate feature annotations shown in this document.]
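Description:
pHH0103 ARHGAP12 WW domain #1 is a 6,888-nt bacterial expression plasmid that produces the first WW domain of human ARHGAP12, a Rho-family GTPase-activating protein, as a GST fusion in E. coli. The 183-bp insert is codon optimized for bacteria and was cloned between SfiI and NotI sites of the pHH0103 backbone. Transcription comes from the hybrid trp/lac tac promoter followed by a lac operator. The plasmid also carries lacI under the lacIq promoter, so expression is repressed until it is induced with IPTG. The feature table shows a 6xHis tag just upstream of the Schistosoma japonicum GST coding sequence, although the catalogue lists only GST as the N-terminal tag. The depositor describes a linker between GST and the domain whose sequence resembles a TEV protease recognition site, which would allow the tags to be removed, though the record does not say this explicitly. An fd phage terminator lies immediately downstream of the ARHGAP12 fragment.

The plasmid replicates from a ColE1/pMB1-type origin and is selected with ampicillin through the bla gene; the catalogue lists copy number as unknown. An f1 origin is also present and would permit single-stranded DNA production with helper phage. Several annotated elements appear to be remnants of the vector's ancestry rather than working parts: M13 gene III fragments downstream of the terminator suggest derivation from a phage-display phagemid, and there are also rop and tetracycline-resistance fragments, a partial tet promoter and the pBR322 bom site. The stated purpose is bacterial production of the isolated WW domain. The tags suit affinity purification, for example for binding studies of this proline-motif recognition module, though the record names no downstream application.
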