Features (pLannotate 1.2.2; 21 found; start..end, strand, type, name):
      1..29      +  promoter       tac promoter: strong E. coli promoter; hybrid between the trp and lac UV5 promoters
     37..53      +  protein_bind   lac operator: The lac repressor binds to the lac operator to inhibit transcription in E. coli. This inhibition can be relieved by adding lactose or isopropyl-β-D-thiogalactopyranoside (IPTG). lac repressor encoded by lacI
    138..155     +  CDS            6xHis: 6xHis affinity tag
    171..824     +  CDS            GST26_SCHJA: Experimental evidence at protein level: Swiss-Prot protein existence level 1. GST isoenzymes appear to play a central role in the parasite detoxification system. Other functions are also suspected including a role in increasing the solubility of haematin in the parasite gut. From Schistosoma japonicum (Blood fluke).
    948..1064    +  CDS            ARHGAP12 (fragment): RHG12_HUMAN - Experimental evidence at protein level: Swiss-Prot protein existence level 1. GTPase activator for the Rho-type GTPases by converting them to an inactive GDP-bound state. From Homo sapiens (Human).
   1083..1130    +  terminator     fd terminator (sequence withheld): central terminator from bacteriophage fd (Otsuka and Kunisawa, 1982)
   1135..1347    +  CDS            M13 gene III (fragment) (sequence partly withheld): pIII; III; minor coat protein
   1362..1832    +  CDS            M13 gene III (fragment) (sequence partly withheld): pIII; III; minor coat protein
   1854..1924    +  CDS            TcR (fragment): tetracycline efflux protein; tet; confers resistance to tetracycline
   2166..2546    -  CDS            YPB1_ECOLX: Protein predicted: Swiss-Prot protein existence level 4. From Escherichia coli.
   2563..2714    +  CDS            rop (fragment): Rop protein, which maintains plasmids at low copy number; rop
   2750..3178    -  rep_origin     f1 ori (sequence partly withheld): f1 bacteriophage origin of replication; arrow indicates direction of (+) strand synthesis
   3187..3226    +  CDS            rop (fragment): Rop protein, which maintains plasmids at low copy number; rop
   3328..3468    +  misc_feature   bom: basis of mobility region from pBR322
   3654..4241    -  rep_origin     ori: high-copy-number ColE1/pMB1/pBR322/pUC origin of replication
   4412..5272    -  CDS            AmpR: β-lactamase; bla; confers resistance to ampicillin, carbenicillin, and related antibiotics
   5273..5377    -  promoter       AmpR promoter: bla
   5486..5563    +  promoter       lacIq promoter: lacI (mutant); In the lacIq allele, a single base change in the promoter boosts expression of the lacI gene about 10-fold.
   5564..6646    +  CDS            lacI: lac repressor; lacI; The lac repressor binds to the lac operator to inhibit transcription in E. coli. This inhibition can be relieved by adding lactose or isopropyl-β-D-thiogalactopyranoside (IPTG).
   6659..6680    +  protein_bind   CAP binding site: CAP binding activates transcription in the presence of cAMP. E. coli catabolite activator protein
   6699..6716    +  promoter       tet promoter (fragment): E. coli promoter for tetracycline efflux protein gene
>Addgene plasmid #104274 | pHH0103 ARHGAP12 WW domain #1 | addgene full sequence | sequence record 203213 | Addgene NGS Result
TTGACAATTAATCATCGGCTCGTATAATGTGTGGAATTGTGAGCGGATAACAATTTCACACAGGAAACAG
CCAGTCCGTTTAGGTGTTTTCACGAGCACTTCACCAACAAGGACCATAGATTATGAAAATCGAAGAACAC
CATCACCATCACCATTCCAGCGGTAAGCTTATGTCCCCTATACTAGGTTATTGGAAAATTAAGGGCCTTG
TGCAACCCACTCGACTTCTTTTGGAATATCTTGAAGAAAAATATGAAGAGCATTTGTATGAGCGCGATGA
AGGTGATAAATGGCGAAACAAAAAGTTTGAATTGGGTTTGGAGTTTCCCAATCTTCCTTATTATATTGAT
GGTGATGTTAAATTAACACAGTCTATGGCCATCATACGTTATATAGCTGACAAGCACAACATGTTGGGTG
GTTGTCCAAAAGAGCGTGCAGAGATTTCAATGCTTGAAGGAGCGGTTTTGGATATTAGATACGGTGTTTC
GAGAATTGCATATAGTAAAGACTTTGAAACTCTCAAAGTTGATTTTCTTAGCAAGCTACCTGAAATGCTG
AAAATGTTCGAAGATCGTTTATGTCATAAAACATATTTAAATGGTGATCATGTAACCCATCCTGACTTCA
TGTTGTATGACGCTCTTGATGTTGTTTTATACATGGACCCAATGTGCCTGGATGCGTTCCCAAAATTAGT
TTGTTTTAAAAAACGTATTGAAGCTATCCCACAAATTGATAAGTACTTGAAATCCAGCAAGTATATAGCA
TGGCCTTTGCAGGGCTGGCAAGCCACGTTTGGTGGTGGCGACCATCCTCCAAAATCGGATCTGGAAGTTC
TGTTCCAGGGGCCCCTGTCCAGCGGTCTGGTTCCGCGTGGTTCCGGTACCGCGGCCCAGCCGGCCGAAAA
TCTGTACTTCCAAGGTCGTCGTGCCTCTGTGGAGCTCCCGGCAATCCAAATCAATGGCGAATGGGAAACG
CATAAAGACTCGTCAGGTCGCTGCTACTATTACAATCGTGGCACCCAAGAACGCACCTGGAAACCGCCGC
GTTGGACGCGCGATTAGGCGGCCGCATA
[142 nt withheld, positions 1079-1220]
C
[98 nt withheld, positions 1222-1319]
AGTTTGTACTGGTGACGAAACTCAGTGTCTAGCTAGAGTGGC
[149 nt withheld, positions 1362-1510]
T
[41 nt withheld, positions 1512-1552]
T
[62 nt withheld, positions 1554-1615]
A
[35 nt withheld, positions 1617-1651]
CCTCCCTCAATCGGTTGAATGTCGCCCTTTTGTCTTTGGCGCTGGTAAACCATATGAA
[86 nt withheld, positions 1710-1795]
T
[54 nt withheld, positions 1797-1850]
CTAGCGCCGCCCTATACCTTGTCTGCCTCCCCGCGTTGCGTCGCGGTGCATGGAGCCGGGCCACCTCGAC
CTGAATGGAAGCCGGCGGCACCTCGCTAACGGATTCACCACTCCAAGAATTGGAGCCAATCAATTCTTGC
GGAGAACTGTGAATGCGCAAACCAACCCTTGGCAGAACATATCCATCGCGTCCGCCATCTCCAGCAGCCG
CACGCGGCGCATCTCGGGCAGCGTTGGGTCCTGGCCACGGGTGCGCATGATCGTGCTCCTGTCGTTGAGG
ACCCGGCTAGGCTGGCGGGGTTGCCTTACTGGTTAGCAGAATGAATCACCGATACGCGAGCGAACGTGAA
GCGACTGCTGCTGCAAAACGTCTGCGACCTGAGCAACAACATGAATGGTCTTCGGTTTCCGTGTTTCGTA
AAGTCTGGAAACGCGGAAGTCAGCGCCCTGCACCATTATGTTCCGGATCTGCATCGCAGGATGCTGCTGG
CTACCCTGTGGAACACCTACATCTGTATTAACGAAGCGCTGGCATTGACCCTGAGTGATTTTTCTCTGGT
CCCGCCGCATCCATACCGCCAGTTGTTTACCCTCACAACGTTCCAGTAACCGGGCATGTTCATCATCAGT
AACCCGTATCGTGAGCATCCTCTCTCGTTTCATCGGTATCATTACCCCCATGAACAGAAATCCCCCTTAC
ACGGAGGCATCAGTGACCAAACAGGAAAAAACCGCCCTTAACATGGCCCGCTTTATCAGAAGCCAGACAT
TAACGCTTCTGGAGAAACTCAACGAGCTGGACGCGGATGAACAGGCAGACATCTGTGAATCGCTTCACGA
CCACGCTGATGAGCTTTACCGCAGGATCCGCGAAATTGTAAGCGTTAATATTTTGTTAAAATTCGCGTTA
AATTTTTGTTAAATCAGCTCATTTTTTAACCAATAGGCCGAAATCGGCAAAATCCCTTATAAATCAAAAG
AATAGACCGAGATAGGGT
[37 nt withheld, positions 2849-2885]
AAAGAACGTGGACTCCAACGTCAAAGG
[49 nt withheld, positions 2913-2961]
T
[91 nt withheld, positions 2963-3053]
G
[124 nt withheld, positions 3055-3178]
CGCGGATCCTGCCTCGCGCGTTTCGGTGATGACGGTGAAAACCTCTGACACATGCAGCTCCCGGAGACGG
TCACAGCTTGTCTGTAAGCGGATGCCGGGAGCAGACAAGCCCGTCAGGGCGCGTCAGCGGGTGTTGGCGG
GTGTCGGGGCGCAGCCATGACCCAGTCACGTAGCGATAGCGGAGTGTATACTGGCTTAACTATGCGGCAT
CAGAGCAGATTGTACTGAGAGTGCACCATATGCGGTGTGAAATACCGCACAGATGCGTAAGGAGAAAATA
CCGCATCAGGCGCTCTTCCGCTTCCTCGCTCACTGACTCGCTGCGCTCGGTCGTTCGGCTGCGGCGAGCG
GTATCAGCTCACTCAAAGGCGGTAATACGGTTATCCACAGAATCAGGGGATAACGCAGGAAAGAACATGT
GAGCAAAAGGCCAGCAAAAGGCCAGGAACCGTAAAAAGGCCGCGTTGCTGGCGTTTTTCCATAGGCTCCG
CCCCCCTGACGAGCATCACAAAAATCGACGCTCAAGTCAGAGGTGGCGAAACCCGACAGGACTATAAAGA
TACCAGGGTTTCCCCCTGGAAGCTCCCTCGTGCGCTCTCCTGTTCCGACCCTGCCGCTTACCGGATACCT
GTCCGCCTTTCTCCCTTCGGGAAGCGTGGCGCTTTCTCATAGCTCACGCTGTAGGTATCTCAGTTCGGTG
TAGGTCGTTCGCTCCAAGCTGGGCTGTGTGCACGAACCCCCCGTTCAGCCCGACCGCTGCGCCTTATCCG
GTAACTATCGTCTTGAGTCCAACCCGGTAAGACACGACTTATCGCCACTGGCAGCAGCCACTGGTAACAG
GATTAGCAGAGCGAGGTATGTAGGCGGTGCTACAGAGTTCTTGAAGTGGTGGCCTAACTACGGCTACACT
AGAAGGACAGTATTTGGTATCTGCGCTCTGCTGAAGCCAGTTACCTTCGGAAAAAGAGTTGGTAGCTCTT
GATCCGGCAAACAAACCACCGCTGGTAGCGGTGGTTTTTTTGTTTGCAAGCAGCAGATTACGCGCAGAAA
AAAAGGATCTCAAGAAGATCCTTTGATCTTTTCTACGGGGTCTGACGCTCAGTGGAACGAAAACTCACGT
TAAGGGATTTTGGTCATGAGATTATCAAAAAGGATCTTCACCTAGATCCTTTTAAATTAAAAATGAAGTT
TTAAATCAATCTAAAGTATATATGAGTAAACTTGGTCTGACAGTTACCAATGCTTAATCAGTGAGGCACC
TATCTCAGCGATCTGTCTATTTCGTTCATCCATAGTTGCCTGACTCCCCGTCGTGTAGATAACTACGATA
CGGGAGGGCTTACCATCTGGCCCCAGTGCTGCAATGATACCGCGAGACCCACGCTCACCGGCTCCAGATT
TATCAGCAATAAACCAGCCAGCCGGAAGGGCCGAGCGCAGAAGTGGTCCTGCAACTTTATCCGCCTCCAT
CCAGTCTATTAATTGTTGCCGGGAAGCTAGAGTAAGTAGTTCGCCAGTTAATAGTTTGCGCAACGTTGTT
GCCATTGCTGCAGGCATCGTGGTGTCACGCTCGTCGTTTGGTATGGCTTCATTCAGCTCCGGTTCCCAAC
GATCAAGGCGAGTTACATGATCCCCCATGTTGTGCAAAAAAGCGGTTAGCTCCTTCGGTCCTCCGATCGT
TGTCAGAAGTAAGTTGGCCGCAGTGTTATCACTCATGGTTATGGCAGCACTGCATAATTCTCTTACTGTC
ATGCCATCCGTAAGATGCTTTTCTGTGACTGGTGAGTACTCAACCAAGTCATTCTGAGAATAGTGTATGC
GGCGACCGAGTTGCTCTTGCCCGGCGTCAACACGGGATAATACCGCGCCACATAGCAGAACTTTAAAAGT
GCTCATCATTGGAAAACGTTCTTCGGGGCGAAAACTCTCAAGGATCTTACCGCTGTTGAGATCCAGTTCG
ATGTAACCCACTCGTGCACCCAACTGATCTTCAGCATCTTTTACTTTCACCAGCGTTTCTGGGTGAGCAA
AAACAGGAAGGCAAAATGCCGCAAAAAAGGGAATAAGGGCGACACGGAAATGTTGAATACTCATACTCTT
CCTTTTTCAATATTATTGAAGCATTTATCAGGGTTATTGTCTCATGAGCGGATACATATTTGAATGTATT
TAGAAAAATAAACAAATAGGGGTTCCGCGCACATTTCCCCGAAAAGTGCCACCTGACGTCTAAGAAACCA
TTATTATCATGACATTAACCTATAAAAATAGGCGTATCACGAGGCCCTTTCGTCTTCAAGAATTCCCGAC
ACCATCGAATGGTGCAAAACCTTTCGCGGTATGGCATGATAGCGCCCGGAAGAGAGTCAATTCAGGGTGG
TGAATGTGAAACCAGTAACGTTATACGATGTCGCAGAGTATGCCGGTGTCTCTTATCAGACCGTTTCCCG
CGTGGTGAACCAGGCCAGCCACGTTTCTGCGAAAACGCGGGAAAAAGTGGAAGCGGCGATGGCGGAGCTG
AATTACATTCCCAACCGCGTGGCACAACAACTGGCGGGCAAACAGTCGTTGCTGATTGGCGTTGCCACCT
CCAGTCTGGCCCTGCACGCGCCGTCGCAAATTGTCGCGGCGATTAAATCTCGCGCCGATCAACTGGGTGC
CAGCGTGGTGGTGTCGATGGTAGAACGAAGCGGCGTCGAAGCCTGTAAAGCGGCGGTGCACAATCTTCTC
GCGCAACGCGTCAGTGGGCTGATCATTAACTATCCGCTGGATGACCAGGATGCCATTGCTGTGGAAGCTG
CCTGCACTAATGTTCCGGCGTTATTTCTTGATGTCTCTGACCAGACACCCATCAACAGTATTATTTTCTC
CCATGAAGACGGTACGCGACTGGGCGTGGAGCATCTGGTCGCATTGGGTCACCAGCAAATCGCGCTGTTA
GCGGGCCCATTAAGTTCTGTCTCGGCGCGTCTGCGTCTGGCTGGCTGGCATAAATATCTCACTCGCAATC
AAATTCAGCCGATAGCGGAACGGGAAGGCGACTGGAGTGCCATGTCCGGTTTTCAACAAACCATGCAAAT
GCTGAATGAGGGCATCGTTCCCACTGCGATGCTGGTTGCCAACGATCAGATGGCGCTGGGCGCAATGCGC
GCCATTACCGAGTCCGGGCTGCGCGTTGGTGCGGATATCTCGGTAGTGGGATACGACGATACCGAAGACA
GCTCATGTTATATCCCGCCGTTAACCACCATCAAACAGGATTTTCGCCTGCTGGGGCAAACCAGCGTGGA
CCGCTTGCTGCAACTCTCTCAGGGCCAGGCGGTGAAGGGCAATCAGCTGTTGCCCGTCTCACTGGTGAAA
AGAAAAACCACCCTGGCGCCCAATACGCAAACCGCCTCTCCCCGCGCGTTGGCCGATTCATTAATGCAGC
TGGCACGACAGGTTTCCCGACTGGAAAGCGGGCAGTGAGCGCAACGCAATTAATGTAAGTTAGCTCACTC
ATTAGGCACAATTCTCATGTTTGACAGCTTATCATCGACTGCACGGTGCACCAATGCTTCTGGCGTCAGG
CAGCCATCGGAAGCTGTGGTATGGCTGTGCAGGTCGTAAATCACTGCATAATTCGTGTCGCTCAAGGCGC
ACTCCCGTTCTGGATAATGTTTTTTGCGCCGACATCATAACGGTTCTGGCAAATATTCTGAAATGAGCTG
