>Addgene plasmid #104274 | pHH0103 ARHGAP12 WW domain #1 | depositor partial sequence | sequence record 197426 | WW domain with linker
GGCCCAGCCGGCCGAAAATCTGTACTTCCAAGGTCGTCGTGCCTCTGTGGAGCTCCCGGCAATCCAAATC
AATGGCGAATGGGAAACGCATAAAGACTCGTCAGGTCGCTGCTACTATTACAATCGTGGCACCCAAGAAC
GCACCTGGAAACCGCCGCGTTGGACGCGCGATTAGGCGGCCGC
